>Addgene plasmid #243928 | pUPD3_PARTPRM_PT7 | addgene full sequence | sequence record 487725 | Addgene NGS Result
GGTCTCGGGAGTAATACGACTCACTATAGCAAACGAGACCACTCATCGCCCAATCACTAGTGAATTCGTT
CTATAGTGTCACCTAAATACCATAGAGCCGTTGGTCATAGCTGTTTCCTGTCCAGGCATCATGACACGGT
TATCCACAGAATCAGGGGATAACGCAGGAAAGAACATGTGAGCAAAAGGCCAGCAAAAGGCCAGGAACCG
TAAAAAGGCCGCGTTGCTGGCGTTTTTCCATAGGCTCCGCCCCCCTGACGAGCATCACAAAAATCGACGC
TCAAGTCAGAGGTGGCGAAACCCGACAGGACTATAAAGATACCAGGCGTTTCCCCCTGGAAGCTCCCTCG
TGCGCTCTCCTGTTCCGACCCTGCCGCTTACCGGATACCTGTCCGCCTTTCTCCCTTCGGGAAGCGTGGC
GCTTTCTCATAGCTCACGCTGTAGGTATCTCAGTTCGGTGTAGGTCGTTCGCTCCAAGCTGGGCTGTGTG
CACGAACCCCCCGTTCAGCCCGACCGCTGCGCCTTATCCGGTAACTATCGTCTTGAGTCCAACCCGGTAA
GACACGACTTATCGCCACTGGCAGCAGCCACTGGTAACAGGATTAGCAGAGCGAGGTATGTAGGCGGTGC
TACAGAGTTCTTGAAGTGGTGGCCTAACTACGGCTACACTAGAAGAACAGTATTTGGTATCTGCGCTCTG
CTGAAGCCAGTTACCTTCGGAAAAAGAGTTGGTAGCTCTTGATCCGGCAAACAAACCACCGCTGGTAGCG
GTGGTTTTTTTGTTTGCAAGCAGCAGATTACGCGCAGAAAAAAAGGATCTCAAGAAGATCCTTTGATCTT
TTCTACGGGGTCTGACGCTCAGTGGAACGAAAACTCACGTTAAGGGATTTTGGTCATGAGATTATCAAAA
AGGATCTTCACCTAGATCCTTTTGTGATGATCGGCACGTAAGAGGTTCCAACTTTCACCATAATGAAATA
AGATCACTACCGGGCGTATTTTTTGAGTTATCGAGATTTTCAGGAGCTAAGGAAGCTAAAATGGAGAAAA
AAATCACTGGATATACCACCGTTGATATATCCCAATGGCATCGTAAAGAACATTTTGAGGCATTTCAGTC
AGTTGCTCAATGTACCTATAACCAGACCGTTCAGCTGGATATTACGGCCTTTTTAAAGACCGTAAAGAAA
AATAAGCACAAGTTTTATCCGGCCTTTATTCACATTCTTGCCCGCCTGATGAATGCTCATCCGGAATTCC
GTATGGCAATGAAAGACGGTGAGCTGGTGATATGGGATAGTGTTCACCCTTGTTACACCGTTTTCCATGA
GCAAACTGAAACGTTTTCATCGCTCTGGAGTGAATACCACGACGATTTCCGGCAGTTTCTACACATATAT
TCGCAAGATGTGGCGTGTTACGGTGAAAACCTGGCCTATTTCCCTAAAGGGTTTATTGAGAATATGTTTT
TCGTGTCAGCCAATCCCTGGGTGAGTTTCACCAGTTTTGATTTAAACGTGGCCAATATGGACAACTTCTT
CGCCCCCGTTTTCACCATGGGCAAATATTATACGCAAGGCGACAAGGTGCTGATGCCGCTGGCGATTCAG
GTTCATCATGCCGTTTGTGATGGCTTCCATGTCGGCAGAATGCTTAATGAATTACAACAGTACTGCGATG
AGTGGCAGGGCGGGGCGTAATTTTTTTAAGGCAGTTATTGGTGCCCTTAAACGCCTGGTTGCTACGCCTG
AATAAGTGATAATAAGCGGATGAATGGCAGAAATTCGATGATAAGCTGTCAAACATGATGT
[125 nt withheld, positions 1812-1936]
C
[91 nt withheld, positions 1938-2028]
AGGGTGATGGTTCACGTAGTGGGCCAGCGCCCTGATAGACGGTTTTTCGCCCTTTGACGTTGGAGTCCAC
GTTCTTT
[37 nt withheld, positions 2106-2142]
ACCCTATCTCGGTCTATTCTTTTGATTTATAAGGGATTTTGCCGATTTCGGCCTATTGGTTAAAAAATGA
GCTGATTTAACAAAAATTTAACGCGAATTTTAACAAAATATTAACGCTTACAATTTTAACATTGTAGAAA
CGCATGTAAAACGACGGCCAGTGAATTGTAATACGACTCACTATAGGGTGAATTCCGCTTAGGACCTTAG
ATATTGATCTCAA
Features (pLannotate 1.2.2; 9 found; start..end, strand, type, name):
     12..29      +  promoter       T7 promoter (fragment): promoter for bacteriophage T7 RNA polymerase
     70..88      -  promoter       SP6 promoter: promoter for bacteriophage SP6 RNA polymerase
    235..823     -  rep_origin     ori: high-copy-number ColE1/pMB1/pBR322/pUC origin of replication
    938..1040    +  promoter       cat promoter: promoter of the E. coli cat gene encoding chloramphenicol acetyltransferase
   1041..1697    +  CDS            cat: CAT_ECOLX - Experimental evidence at protein level: Swiss-Prot protein existence level 1. This enzyme is an effector of chloramphenicol resistance in bacteria. From Escherichia coli. This protein is used as a marker in many commonly used cloning vectors, such as pACYC184.
   1785..1802    -  promoter       tet promoter (fragment): E. coli promoter for tetracycline efflux protein gene
   1813..2268    +  rep_origin     f1 ori (sequence partly withheld): f1 bacteriophage origin of replication; arrow indicates direction of (+) strand synthesis
   2287..2308    -  CDS            lacZα (fragment): LacZα fragment of β-galactosidase; lacZ fragment
   2311..2329    +  promoter       T7 promoter: promoter for bacteriophage T7 RNA polymerase
