[The description below was written by a language model from this plasmid's Addgene catalogue record and pLannotate feature annotations shown in this document.]
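Description:
pUPD3_PARTPRM_PT7 is a small (about 2.4 kb) GoldenBraid2.0 part-domestication plasmid that stores a T7 RNA polymerase-dependent promoter as a standardized, reusable DNA part for Golden Gate assembly. It belongs to a GoldenBraid toolkit adapted for E. coli and other enteric bacteria. The backbone is pUPD3, a high-copy entry vector that replicates in E. coli from a ColE1/pUC-type origin and is selected with chloramphenicol through a cat gene driven by its native cat promoter. An f1 phage origin is also present, a common backbone element that permits single-stranded DNA production with helper phage.

The payload is only 18 bp: the annotated T7 promoter fragment near the start of the sequence corresponds to the PT7 insert. The record specifies that the part deliberately excludes a ribosome binding site, so it supplies transcription initiation only. An RBS, coding sequence and terminator would be provided as separate parts when a transcriptional unit is assembled in a destination vector. Expression from the resulting unit requires a host or circuit that provides T7 RNA polymerase. The catalogue lists the insert species as E. coli, although the promoter is of bacteriophage T7 origin.

The other annotated features appear to be backbone remnants rather than functional payload. These include a full-length T7 promoter and an SP6 promoter flanking the cloning region, a short lacZα fragment that probably remains from a screening cassette displaced by the part, and a fragment of a tet promoter. Although catalogued as a bacterial expression vector, the plasmid carries no gene of interest and serves mainly as a part donor.
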