Addgene plasmid #243928: pUPD3_PARTPRM_PT7
Purpose: GoldenBraid2.0 T7 RNA polymerase-dependent promoter, not including ribosome binding site.
Depositing lab: Christophe Herman. Depositing organization: Baylor College of Medicine. Publication: GoldenBraid2.0 E. coli: a comprehensive and characterized toolkit for enterics. Cooke MB, Welch KT, Ramirez LD, Wen AX, Marciano DC, Herman C. Synth Biol (Oxf). 2025 Aug 14;10(1):ysaf015. doi: 10.1093/synbio/ysaf015. eCollection 2025. PubMed 40927394.
Backbone
  Vector backbone: pUPD3
  Vector type: Bacterial Expression
Growth in bacteria
  Bacterial resistance: Chloramphenicol, 25 μg/mL
  Growth temperature: 37°C
  Growth strain: DH5alpha
  Copy number: High Copy
Gene/Insert
  Gene/Insert name: PT7
  Species: Escherichia coli
  Insert size (bp): 18
  Cloning method: Golden Gate
Terms and licenses: Academic/Nonprofit Terms; Industry Terms: Not Available to Industry
How to cite: pUPD3_PARTPRM_PT7 was a gift from Christophe Herman (Addgene plasmid # 243928 ; http://n2t.net/addgene:243928 ; RRID:Addgene_243928)
